Addgene plasmid #192212: pCon-IFl_Con-IIAr
Purpose: Consensus I-F CRISPR Leader and a CRISPR locus with two consensus II-A repeats, for integration assays.
Depositing lab: Blake Wiedenheft. Depositing organization: Montana State University. Publication: Structure reveals why genome folding is necessary for site-specific integration of foreign DNA into CRISPR arrays. Santiago-Frangos A, Henriques WS, Wiegand T, Gauvin CC, Buyukyoruk M, Graham AB, Wilkinson RA, Triem L, Neselu K, Eng ET, Lander GC, Wiedenheft B. Nat Struct Mol Biol. 2023 Nov;30(11):1675-1685. doi: 10.1038/s41594-023-01097-2. Epub 2023 Sep 14. PubMed 37710013.
Backbone
  Vector backbone: pUC57
  Total vector size (bp): 2989
  Vector type: Bacterial Expression
Growth in bacteria
  Bacterial resistance: Ampicillin, 100 μg/mL
  Growth temperature: 37°C
  Growth strain: DH5alpha
  Copy number: High Copy
Gene/Insert
  Gene/Insert name: Consensus I-F Leader and Consensus II-A Locus DNA
  Species: Synthetic
  Insert size (bp): 313
  Cloning method: Unknown
  Sequencing primers: 5′ CCCAGTCACGACGTTGTAAAACG; 3′ AGCGGATAACAATTTCACACAGG
Terms and licenses: Academic/Nonprofit Terms; Industry Terms: Not Available to Industry
Depositor comments: Please visit https://doi.org/10.1101/2023.05.26.542337 for bioRxiv preprint.
How to cite: pCon-IFl_Con-IIAr was a gift from Blake Wiedenheft (Addgene plasmid # 192212 ; http://n2t.net/addgene:192212 ; RRID:Addgene_192212)
