[The description below was written by a language model from this plasmid's Addgene catalogue record and pLannotate feature annotations shown in this document.]
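Description:
pCon-IFl_Con-IIAr is a small (2,989 bp) high-copy bacterial plasmid built on the pUC57 cloning backbone. It carries a 313 bp synthetic insert that serves as a DNA substrate rather than as an expression cassette. The plasmid is propagated in E. coli through the pUC-type ColE1/pMB1 origin of replication and is selected with ampicillin via the β-lactamase gene (AmpR) and its native bla promoter. The remaining annotated elements are standard pUC57 scaffolding: the lac promoter, lac operator and CAP binding site upstream of a lacZα fragment, together with short remnants of lacI, rop and the pBR322 bom region. None of these remnants is expected to be functional as a partial fragment.

The insert itself was not recognised by the automated annotation. It most likely occupies the unannotated gap between the lacZα fragment and the lac operator, which is the usual position of the pUC57 cloning site, and the listed sequencing primers are the standard ones that flank this site. According to the record, the insert combines a consensus type I-F CRISPR leader with a minimal CRISPR locus containing two consensus type II-A repeats. This creates a chimeric array in which the leader and the repeats come from different CRISPR system types. The stated purpose is use in integration assays, in which the CRISPR adaptation machinery inserts foreign DNA fragments as new spacers at the leader-proximal repeat. A mismatched leader–repeat substrate of this kind is suited to testing how leader and repeat sequences each contribute to site-specific integration. The record does not spell out the exact experimental comparison, and although the vector is catalogued as a bacterial expression type, no encoded protein product is described.
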