Features (pLannotate 1.2.2; 10 found; start..end, strand, type, name):
    137..236     +  misc_feature   bom (fragment): basis of mobility region from pBR322
    242..399     -  CDS            lacZα (fragment): LacZα fragment of β-galactosidase; lacZ fragment
    792..808     -  protein_bind   lac operator: The lac repressor binds to the lac operator to inhibit transcription in E. coli. This inhibition can be relieved by adding lactose or isopropyl-β-D-thiogalactopyranoside (IPTG). lac repressor encoded by lacI
    816..846     -  promoter       lac promoter: promoter for the E. coli lac operon
    861..882     -  protein_bind   CAP binding site: CAP binding activates transcription in the presence of cAMP. E. coli catabolite activator protein
    895..987     -  CDS            lacI (fragment): lac repressor; lacI; The lac repressor binds to the lac operator to inhibit transcription in E. coli. This inhibition can be relieved by adding lactose or isopropyl-β-D-thiogalactopyranoside (IPTG).
   1170..1758    -  rep_origin     ori: high-copy-number ColE1/pMB1/pBR322/pUC origin of replication
   1929..2789    -  CDS            AmpR: β-lactamase; bla; confers resistance to ampicillin, carbenicillin, and related antibiotics
   2790..2894    -  promoter       AmpR promoter: bla
   2989..35      +  CDS            rop (fragment) (across the origin): Rop protein, which maintains plasmids at low copy number; rop
>Addgene plasmid #192212 | pCon-IFl_Con-IIAr | addgene full sequence | sequence record 381847 | Addgene NGS Result
TCGCGCGTTTCGGTGATGACGGTGAAAACCTCTGACACATGCAGCTCCCGGAGACGGTCACAGCTTGTCT
GTAAGCGGATGCCGGGAGCAGACAAGCCCGTCAGGGCGCGTCAGCGGGTGTTGGCGGGTGTCGGGGCTGG
CTTAACTATGCGGCATCAGAGCAGATTGTACTGAGAGTGCACCATATGCGGTGTGAAATACCGCACAGAT
GCGTAAGGAGAAAATACCGCATCAGGCGCCATTCGCCATTCAGGCTGCGCAACTGTTGGGAAGGGCGATC
GGTGCGGGCCTCTTCGCTATTACGCCAGCTGGCGAAAGGGGGATGTGCTGCAAGGCGATTAAGTTGGGTA
ACGCCAGGGTTTTCCCAGTCACGACGTTGTAAAACGACGGCCAGTGAATTCGAGCTCGGTACCTCGCGAA
TGCATCTAGATCCATGGACCCTTTTTTCGGACGATTTAAAAAACCCTTATAAATCAGCAAGTTACGAGAC
CTCGAAAAAAAAGGGTTTCTGGCGGGAAAAACTCAAAAAACGCTTCGAAATCAACCGGTTATAGGTTTTC
GGAGCTAGTTTTAGAGTCATATTATTTAGAATGGTACCAAAACATCAGCCGGACGTTGTAGTAGTCGAGC
GCGGTGTTTTAGAGTCATATTATTTAGAATGGTACCAAAACGCCGGGTGGTGACTTCTGGACGGCGTTCG
TCAAGGATCCATCGGATCCCGGGCCCGTCGACTGCAGAGGCCTGCATGCAAGCTTGGCGTAATCATGGTC
ATAGCTGTTTCCTGTGTGAAATTGTTATCCGCTCACAATTCCACACAACATACGAGCCGGAAGCATAAAG
TGTAAAGCCTGGGGTGCCTAATGAGTGAGCTAACTCACATTAATTGCGTTGCGCTCACTGCCCGCTTTCC
AGTCGGGAAACCTGTCGTGCCAGCTGCATTAATGAATCGGCCAACGCGCGGGGAGAGGCGGTTTGCGTAT
TGGGCGCTCTTCCGCTTCCTCGCTCACTGACTCGCTGCGCTCGGTCGTTCGGCTGCGGCGAGCGGTATCA
GCTCACTCAAAGGCGGTAATACGGTTATCCACAGAATCAGGGGATAACGCAGGAAAGAACATGTGAGCAA
AAGGCCAGCAAAAGGCCAGGAACCGTAAAAAGGCCGCGTTGCTGGCGTTTTTCCATAGGCTCCGCCCCCC
TGACGAGCATCACAAAAATCGACGCTCAAGTCAGAGGTGGCGAAACCCGACAGGACTATAAAGATACCAG
GCGTTTCCCCCTGGAAGCTCCCTCGTGCGCTCTCCTGTTCCGACCCTGCCGCTTACCGGATACCTGTCCG
CCTTTCTCCCTTCGGGAAGCGTGGCGCTTTCTCATAGCTCACGCTGTAGGTATCTCAGTTCGGTGTAGGT
CGTTCGCTCCAAGCTGGGCTGTGTGCACGAACCCCCCGTTCAGCCCGACCGCTGCGCCTTATCCGGTAAC
TATCGTCTTGAGTCCAACCCGGTAAGACACGACTTATCGCCACTGGCAGCAGCCACTGGTAACAGGATTA
GCAGAGCGAGGTATGTAGGCGGTGCTACAGAGTTCTTGAAGTGGTGGCCTAACTACGGCTACACTAGAAG
AACAGTATTTGGTATCTGCGCTCTGCTGAAGCCAGTTACCTTCGGAAAAAGAGTTGGTAGCTCTTGATCC
GGCAAACAAACCACCGCTGGTAGCGGTGGTTTTTTTGTTTGCAAGCAGCAGATTACGCGCAGAAAAAAAG
GATCTCAAGAAGATCCTTTGATCTTTTCTACGGGGTCTGACGCTCAGTGGAACGAAAACTCACGTTAAGG
GATTTTGGTCATGAGATTATCAAAAAGGATCTTCACCTAGATCCTTTTAAATTAAAAATGAAGTTTTAAA
TCAATCTAAAGTATATATGAGTAAACTTGGTCTGACAGTTACCAATGCTTAATCAGTGAGGCACCTATCT
CAGCGATCTGTCTATTTCGTTCATCCATAGTTGCCTGACTCCCCGTCGTGTAGATAACTACGATACGGGA
GGGCTTACCATCTGGCCCCAGTGCTGCAATGATACCGCGAGACCCACGCTCACCGGCTCCAGATTTATCA
GCAATAAACCAGCCAGCCGGAAGGGCCGAGCGCAGAAGTGGTCCTGCAACTTTATCCGCCTCCATCCAGT
CTATTAATTGTTGCCGGGAAGCTAGAGTAAGTAGTTCGCCAGTTAATAGTTTGCGCAACGTTGTTGCCAT
TGCTACAGGCATCGTGGTGTCACGCTCGTCGTTTGGTATGGCTTCATTCAGCTCCGGTTCCCAACGATCA
AGGCGAGTTACATGATCCCCCATGTTGTGCAAAAAAGCGGTTAGCTCCTTCGGTCCTCCGATCGTTGTCA
GAAGTAAGTTGGCCGCAGTGTTATCACTCATGGTTATGGCAGCACTGCATAATTCTCTTACTGTCATGCC
ATCCGTAAGATGCTTTTCTGTGACTGGTGAGTACTCAACCAAGTCATTCTGAGAATAGTGTATGCGGCGA
CCGAGTTGCTCTTGCCCGGCGTCAATACGGGATAATACCGCGCCACATAGCAGAACTTTAAAAGTGCTCA
TCATTGGAAAACGTTCTTCGGGGCGAAAACTCTCAAGGATCTTACCGCTGTTGAGATCCAGTTCGATGTA
ACCCACTCGTGCACCCAACTGATCTTCAGCATCTTTTACTTTCACCAGCGTTTCTGGGTGAGCAAAAACA
GGAAGGCAAAATGCCGCAAAAAAGGGAATAAGGGCGACACGGAAATGTTGAATACTCATACTCTTCCTTT
TTCAATATTATTGAAGCATTTATCAGGGTTATTGTCTCATGAGCGGATACATATTTGAATGTATTTAGAA
AAATAAACAAATAGGGGTTCCGCGCACATTTCCCCGAAAAGTGCCACCTGACGTCTAAGAAACCATTATT
ATCATGACATTAACCTATAAAAATAGGCGTATCACGAGGCCCTTTCGTC
